>Addgene plasmid #240293 | pHnS KI;Gria1 Donor;3xV5 KO;Template | addgene full sequence | sequence record 478520 | Addgene NGS Result
CCTGCAGGCAGCTGCGCGCTCGCTCGCTCACTGAGGCCGCCCGGGCGTCGGGCGACCTTTGGTCGCCCGG
CCTCAGTGAGCGAGCGAGCGCGCAGAGAGGGAGTGGCCAACTCCATCACTAGGGGTTCCTGCGGCCGCCG
GTAGGTCCCTCGACGTTAACCGTGACCGAGCTTGTCTGCCCGCGCAGTCCACTAGACAGACGCGCAGAGG
TCGGGCGGGCCTAGGGCCAATTTCCCATGGTTCCCTTCATTTGCATATATGATGTAATAAGGTTATGGAG
ACTATTAAACTTAGCCCTAATCAAACTATATGATGATAATGTGTGTGGTACAAAAGGTCATAACTTATTA
TATACTTTGAAACTTAAAAAAGGGTTACAGTTTAGTCACCATAACTGTAAAATTTTTTCTATTCTTAGCT
TTATATAGTTCTTGAGAGGCCATGTTTATGCTGTCTTCATCATGGCCGACGTTTAAGAGCTAAGCTGGAA
ACAGCATAGCAAGTTTAAATAAGGCTAGTCCGTTATCAACTTGAAAAAGTGGCACCGAGTCGGTGCTTTT
TTTCCAGTCTGACTATCACGATGGATCCGACGCGCCATCTCTAGGCCCGCGCCGGCCCCCTCGCACGGAC
TTGTGGGAGAAGCTCGGCTACTCCCCTGCCCCGGTTAATTTGCATATAATATTTCCTAGTAACTATAGAG
GCTTAATGTGCGATAAAAGACAGATAATCTGTTCTTTTTAATACTAGCTACATTTTACATGATAGGCTTG
GATTTCTATAACTTCGTATAGCATACATTATACGAAGTTATAAACAGCACAAAAGGAAACTCACCCTAAC
TGTAAAGTAATTGTGTGTTTTGAGACTATAAGTATCCCTTGGAGAACCACCTTGTTGGTTCGCATTATCC
GAACCATGTTTGAGAGCTAAGCAGAAAGCTGCATAGCAAGTTCAAATAAGGCTAGTCCGTACACAACTTG
AAAAAGTGGCAGCCGAGTCGGCTGCTTTTTTTGCTCGAATCTACACTCAGCTATGGCGCGCCCCAAGGTC
GGGCAGGAAGAGGGCCTATTTCCCATGATTCCTTCATATTTGCATATACGATACAAGGCTGTTAGAGAGA
TAATTGGAATTAATTTGACTGTAAACACAAAGATATTAGTACAAAATACGTGACGTAGAAAGTAATAATT
TCTTGGGTAGTTTGCAGTTTTAAAATTATGTTTTAAAATGGACTATCATATGCTTACCGTAACTTGAAAG
TATTTCGATTTCTTGGCTTTATATATCTTGTGGAAAGCCAGAAACATGTAAGCGTCGCAAGAAGACGGGT
TTCAGAGCTAAGCACAAGAGTGCATAGCAAGTTGAAATAAGGCTAGTCCGTTTACAACTTGAAAAAGTGG
CACCCGAGTCGGGTGCTTTTTTTCTCGAGTACTAGGATCCATTAGGCGGTCTAGGAACGCTGACGTCATC
AACCCGCTCCAAGGAATCGCGGGCCCAGTGTCACTAGGCGGGAACACCCAGCGCGCGTGCGCCCTGGCAG
GAAGATGGCTGTGAGGGACAGGGGAGTGGCGCCCTGCAATATTTGCATGTCGCTATGTGTTCTGGGAAAT
CACCATAAACGTGAAATGTCTTTGGATTTGGGAATCTTATAAGTTCTGTATGAGACCACCACCGCTGCTC
CAGTTACAATCCTGGTTTAAGAGCTAAGCTCAGAAGAGCATAGCAAGTTTAAATAAGGCTAGTCCGTACT
CAACTTGAAAAAGTGGCAGCCGAGTCGGCTGCTTTTTTTGGTCTGAGACGCCGCGCCACAGGATTGTAAC
TGGAGCAGGGATCCCTAGCTAGCTAGCTAGCGTGGAGTCCAGGCCCAACAGAGGGTTAGGGATAGGCTTA
CCTTGTTGCTGTGTGCTATCCAGACCGAGAAGTGGGTTTGGAATGGGCTTACCCTGCTGCTGAGTACTAT
CAAGTCCAAGGAGGGGGTTCGGTATAGGTTTTCCTTCTCGAGCCACAGGATTGTAACTGGAGCAGCACGC
GTGTGTCTAGACTGCGCGGCCGCAGGAACCCCTAGTGATGGAGTTGGCCACTCCCTCTCTGCGCGCTCGC
TCGCTCACTGAGGCCGGGCGACCAAAGGTCGCCCGACGCCCGGGCTTTGCCCGGGCGGCCTCAGTGAGCG
AGCGAGCGCGCAGCTGCCTGCAGGGGCGCCTGATGCGGTATTTTCTCCTTACGCATCTGTGCGGTATTTC
ACACCGCATA
[95 nt withheld, positions 2251-2345]
T
[46 nt withheld, positions 2347-2392]
C
[141 nt withheld, positions 2394-2534]
CCTTTGACGTTGGAGTCCACGTTCTTT
[37 nt withheld, positions 2562-2598]
ACTCTATCTCGGGCTATTCTTTTGATTTATAAGGGATTTTGCCGATTTCGGTCTATTGGTTAAAAAATGA
GCTGATTTAACAAAAATTTAACGCGAATTTTAACAAAATATTAACGTTTACAATTTTATGGTGCACTCTC
AGTACAATCTGCTCTGATGCCGCATAGTTAAGCCAGCCCCGACACCCGCCAACACCCGCTGACGCGCCCT
GACGGGCTTGTCTGCTCCCGGCATCCGCTTACAGACAAGCTGTGACCGTCTCCGGGAGCTGCATGTGTCA
GAGGTTTTCACCGTCATCACCGAAACGCGCGAGACGAAAGGGCCTCGTGATACGCCTATTTTTATAGGTT
AATGTCATGATAATAATGGTTTCTTAGACGTCAGGTGGCACTTTTCGGGGAAATGTGCGCGGAACCCCTA
TTTGTTTATTTTTCTAAATACATTCAAATATGTATCCGCTCATGAGACAATAACCCTGATAAATGCTTCA
ATAATATTGAAAAAGGAAGAGTATGAGTATTCAACATTTCCGTGTCGCCCTTATTCCCTTTTTTGCGGCA
TTTTGCCTTCCTGTTTTTGCTCACCCAGAAACGCTGGTGAAAGTAAAAGATGCTGAAGATCAGTTGGGTG
CACGAGTGGGTTACATCGAACTGGATCTCAACAGCGGTAAGATCCTTGAGAGTTTTCGCCCCGAAGAACG
TTTTCCAATGATGAGCACTTTTAAAGTTCTGCTATGTGGCGCGGTATTATCCCGTATTGACGCCGGGCAA
GAGCAACTCGGTCGCCGCATACACTATTCTCAGAATGACTTGGTTGAGTACTCACCAGTCACAGAAAAGC
ATCTTACGGATGGCATGACAGTAAGAGAATTATGCAGTGCTGCCATAACCATGAGTGATAACACTGCGGC
CAACTTACTTCTGACAACGATCGGAGGACCGAAGGAGCTAACCGCTTTTTTGCACAACATGGGGGATCAT
GTAACTCGCCTTGATCGTTGGGAACCGGAGCTGAATGAAGCCATACCAAACGACGAGCGTGACACCACGA
TGCCTGTAGCAATGGCAACAACGTTGCGCAAACTATTAACTGGCGAACTACTTACTCTAGCTTCCCGGCA
ACAATTAATAGACTGGATGGAGGCGGATAAAGTTGCAGGACCACTTCTGCGCTCGGCCCTTCCGGCTGGC
TGGTTTATTGCTGATAAATCTGGAGCCGGTGAGCGTGGGTCTCGCGGTATCATTGCAGCACTGGGGCCAG
ATGGTAAGCCCTCCCGTATCGTAGTTATCTACACGACGGGGAGTCAGGCAACTATGGATGAACGAAATAG
ACAGATCGCTGAGATAGGTGCCTCACTGATTAAGCATTGGTAACTGTCAGACCAAGTTTACTCATATATA
CTTTAGATTGATTTAAAACTTCATTTTTAATTTAAAAGGATCTAGGTGAAGATCCTTTTTGATAATCTCA
TGACCAAAATCCCTTAACGTGAGTTTTCGTTCCACTGAGCGTCAGACCCCGTAGAAAAGATCAAAGGATC
TTCTTGAGATCCTTTTTTTCTGCGCGTAATCTGCTGCTTGCAAACAAAAAAACCACCGCTACCAGCGGTG
GTTTGTTTGCCGGATCAAGAGCTACCAACTCTTTTTCCGAAGGTAACTGGCTTCAGCAGAGCGCAGATAC
CAAATACTGTTCTTCTAGTGTAGCCGTAGTTAGGCCACCACTTCAAGAACTCTGTAGCACCGCCTACATA
CCTCGCTCTGCTAATCCTGTTACCAGTGGCTGCTGCCAGTGGCGATAAGTCGTGTCTTACCGGGTTGGAC
TCAAGACGATAGTTACCGGATAAGGCGCAGCGGTCGGGCTGAACGGGGGGTTCGTGCACACAGCCCAGCT
TGGAGCGAACGACCTACACCGAACTGAGATACCTACAGCGTGAGCTATGAGAAAGCGCCACGCTTCCCGA
AGGGAGAAAGGCGGACAGGTATCCGGTAAGCGGCAGGGTCGGAACAGGAGAGCGCACGAGGGAGCTTCCA
GGGGGAAACGCCTGGTATCTTTATAGTCCTGTCGGGTTTCGCCACCTCTGACTTGAGCGTCGATTTTTGT
GATGCTCGTCAGGGGGGCGGAGCCTATGGAAAAACGCCAGCAACGCGGCCTTTTTACGGTTCCTGGCCTT
TTGCTGGCCTTTTGCTCACATGT
Features (pLannotate 1.2.2; 16 found; start..end, strand, type, name):
     12..39      +  repeat_region  AAV2 ITR (fragment): inverted terminal repeat of adeno-associated virus serotype 2 inverted
     68..95      +  repeat_region  AAV2 ITR (fragment): inverted terminal repeat of adeno-associated virus serotype 2 inverted
    489..556     +  misc_RNA       tracrRNA (fragment): trans-activating CRISPR RNA for the Streptococcus pyogenes CRISPR/Cas9 system
    778..811     +  protein_bind   loxP: Cre-mediated recombination occurs in the 8-bp core sequence (GCATACAT). Cre recombinase
   1060..1297    +  promoter       U6 promoter: RNA polymerase III promoter for human U6 snRNA
   1455..1669    +  promoter       H1 promoter: human H1 RNA promoter
   1695..1787    +  ncRNA          tracrRNA: Accession: RF02348 - Trans-activating crRNA
   1870..1892    -  CDS            V5 tag (fragment): epitope tag from simian virus 5
   2054..2194    +  repeat_region  AAV2 ITR: inverted terminal repeat of adeno-associated virus serotype 2 inverted
   2199..2250    -  misc_feature   bom (fragment): basis of mobility region from pBR322
   2269..2724    +  rep_origin     f1 ori (sequence partly withheld): f1 bacteriophage origin of replication; arrow indicates direction of (+) strand synthesis
   2725..2774    -  misc_feature   bom (fragment): basis of mobility region from pBR322
   2876..2911    -  CDS            rop (fragment): Rop protein, which maintains plasmids at low copy number; rop
   3006..3110    +  promoter       AmpR promoter: bla
   3111..3971    +  CDS            AmpR: β-lactamase; bla; confers resistance to ampicillin, carbenicillin, and related antibiotics
   4142..4730    +  rep_origin     ori: high-copy-number ColE1/pMB1/pBR322/pUC origin of replication
