[The description below was written by a language model from this plasmid's Addgene catalogue record and pLannotate feature annotations shown in this document.]
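Description:
pHnS KI;Gria1 Donor;3xV5 KO;Template is an AAV transfer plasmid built on the pHnS backbone for CRISPR/Cas9-based epitope tagging of the endogenous Gria1 gene. It is propagated in bacteria as a high-copy plasmid through a ColE1/pUC-type origin with ampicillin selection (AmpR under its own bla promoter), and it also carries an f1 phage origin. AAV2 inverted terminal repeats flank the payload so that it can be packaged into recombinant AAV. One ITR is annotated in full, while the other appears only as short fragments in the sequencing-derived annotation. ITRs are recombination-prone, which fits the recorded use of a stable cloning strain.

Between the ITRs the feature table shows two RNA polymerase III promoters, human U6 and human H1, and two S. pyogenes guide RNA scaffold (tracrRNA) annotations, indicating a dual guide RNA layout. According to the name and catalogue fields, the knock-in ("KI") position holds a guide targeting Gria1, and the donor is a 3xV5 epitope tag, which the annotation detects only as a V5 fragment on the reverse strand. The "KO" position is labelled "Template", which suggests an unfilled placeholder where a second, knockout guide could be cloned, although the record does not say this explicitly. A single loxP site is also annotated, and its role is not stated.

No Cas9 coding sequence is annotated, so the nuclease would have to be supplied separately. The species of the Gria1 target is listed only as "Other". The apparent use is AAV-delivered V5 tagging of the endogenous Gria1 product, optionally combined with knockout of a second gene.
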