Addgene plasmid #240293: pHnS KI;Gria1 Donor;3xV5 KO;Template
Purpose: KI:Gria1 Donor:3xV5 KO:Template
Depositing lab: Yuki Ogawa. Depositing organization: Baylor College of Medicine.
Backbone
  Vector backbone: pHnS
  Vector type: AAV
Growth in bacteria
  Bacterial resistance: Ampicillin, 100 μg/mL
  Growth temperature: 37°C
  Growth strain: NEB Stable
  Copy number: High Copy
Gene/Insert
  Gene/Insert name: KI gRNA for Gria1
  gRNA/shRNA sequence: CTGCTCCAGTTACAATCCTG
  Species: Other
  Mutation: NA
  Cloning method: Ligation Independent Cloning
Terms and licenses: Academic/Nonprofit Terms; Industry Terms: Not Available to Industry
How to cite: pHnS KI;Gria1 Donor;3xV5 KO;Template was a gift from Yuki Ogawa (Addgene plasmid # 240293 ; http://n2t.net/addgene:240293 ; RRID:Addgene_240293)
